Addgene plasmid #190621: IRF8-2A-neo
Purpose: Lentiviral expression plasmid of human IRF8, neomycin selection
Depositing lab: Junwei Shi. Depositing organization: University of Pennsylvania. Publication: ZMYND8-regulated IRF8 transcription axis is an acute myeloid leukemia dependency. Cao Z, Budinich KA, Huang H, Ren D, Lu B, Zhang Z, Chen Q, Zhou Y, Huang YH, Alikarami F, Kingsley MC, Lenard AK, Wakabayashi A, Khandros E, Bailis W, Qi J, Carroll MP, Blobel GA, Faryabi RB, Bernt KM, Berger SL, Shi J. Mol Cell. 2021 Sep 2;81(17):3604-3622.e10. doi: 10.1016/j.molcel.2021.07.018. Epub 2021 Aug 5. PubMed 34358447.
Backbone
  Vector backbone: LentiV
  Total vector size (bp): 8479
  Vector type: Mammalian Expression, Lentiviral
  Selectable markers: Neomycin (select with G418)
Growth in bacteria
  Bacterial resistance: Ampicillin, 100 μg/mL
  Growth temperature: 37°C
  Growth strain: NEB Stable
  Copy number: High Copy
Gene/Insert
  Gene/Insert name: IRF8
  Species: H. sapiens (human)
  Insert size (bp): 1308
  Entrez Gene: IRF8 (a.k.a. H-ICSBP, ICSBP, ICSBP1, IMD32A, IMD32B, IRF-8)
Terms and licenses: Academic/Nonprofit Terms; Industry Terms: Not Available to Industry
How to cite: IRF8-2A-neo was a gift from Junwei Shi (Addgene plasmid # 190621 ; http://n2t.net/addgene:190621 ; RRID:Addgene_190621)
