[The description below was written by a language model from this plasmid's Addgene catalogue record and pLannotate feature annotations shown in this document.]
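Description:
IRF8-2A-neo is an 8.5 kb lentiviral mammalian expression plasmid built on the LentiV backbone for delivering human IRF8 (interferon regulatory factor 8, also known as ICSBP) together with a neomycin resistance marker. In bacteria it is maintained through a high-copy ColE1/pUC-type origin and selected with ampicillin via the β-lactamase gene. The backbone also carries an f1 origin, an SV40 origin and remnants of a lac/lacZα cloning region flanked by T7 and T3 promoters.

The viral portion has a third-generation, self-inactivating layout. An RSV promoter replaces the U3 region of the truncated 5' LTR to drive genomic RNA production in packaging cells. It is followed by the HIV-1 Ψ packaging signal with a partial gag sequence, the Rev response element for nuclear export of the unspliced transcript, and the cPPT/CTS, which aids nuclear import of the reverse-transcribed genome. The ΔU3 3' LTR disables LTR promoter activity after integration, and an SV40 polyadenylation signal lies downstream.

Inside this frame, an EF-1α core promoter drives the IRF8 coding sequence, followed after a short gap by the neo (aminoglycoside phosphotransferase) open reading frame. The plasmid name indicates that a 2A self-cleaving peptide occupies this gap, although the feature table does not annotate it. That arrangement would yield both proteins from one transcript, so G418 resistance would be coupled to IRF8 expression. A WPRE after neo enhances transcript stability and expression.

The construct is intended for producing lentivirus to stably express IRF8 in human cells. The associated publication concerns a ZMYND8-regulated IRF8 transcription axis as a dependency in acute myeloid leukemia.
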