Features (pLannotate 1.2.2; 26 found; start..end, strand, type, name):
      5..231     +  promoter       RSV promoter: Rous sarcoma virus enhancer/promoter
    232..412     +  LTR            5' LTR (truncated): truncated 5' long terminal repeat (LTR) from HIV-1
    459..584     +  misc_feature   HIV-1 Ψ: packaging signal of human immunodeficiency virus type 1
    568..931     +  CDS            HIV-1 gag (fragment): gag protein from human immunodeficiency virus 1; gag
   1077..1310    +  misc_feature   RRE: The Rev response element (RRE) of HIV-1 allows for Rev-dependent mRNA export from the nucleus to the cytoplasm.
   1687..1713    +  CDS            Rev (fragment): human immunodeficiency virus 1 (HIV-1) Rev protein; rev; enhances nuclear export of unspliced and incompletely spliced viral mRNAs
   1723..1840    +  misc_feature   cPPT/CTS: central polypurine tract and central termination sequence of HIV-1
   1909..2120    +  promoter       EF-1α core promoter: core promoter for human elongation factor EF-1α
   2176..3453    +  CDS            IRF8: IRF8_HUMAN - Also known as ICSBP1 From Homo sapiens (Human).
   3526..4317    +  CDS            neo: KKA2_KLEPN - Also known as kan, nptII. Experimental evidence at protein level: Swiss-Prot protein existence level 1. Resistance to kanamycin, neomycin, paromomycin, ribostamycin, butirosin and gentamicin B. From Klebsiella pneumoniae.
   4336..4924    +  misc_feature   WPRE: woodchuck hepatitis virus posttranscriptional regulatory element
   4975..4994    +  misc_feature   cPPT/CTS (fragment): central polypurine tract and central termination sequence of HIV-1
   4996..5229    +  LTR            3' LTR (ΔU3): self-inactivating 3' long terminal repeat (LTR) from HIV-1
   5307..5428    +  polyA_signal   SV40 poly(A) signal: SV40 polyadenylation signal
   5468..5603    +  rep_origin     SV40 ori: SV40 origin of replication
   5624..5642    -  promoter       T7 promoter: promoter for bacteriophage T7 RNA polymerase
   5650..5805    +  CDS            lacZα (fragment): LacZα fragment of β-galactosidase; lacZ fragment
   5810..6238    +  rep_origin     f1 ori (sequence partly withheld): f1 bacteriophage origin of replication; arrow indicates direction of (+) strand synthesis
   6291..6395    +  promoter       AmpR promoter: bla
   6396..7256    +  CDS            AmpR: β-lactamase; bla; confers resistance to ampicillin, carbenicillin, and related antibiotics
   7427..8015    +  rep_origin     ori: high-copy-number ColE1/pMB1/pBR322/pUC origin of replication
   8198..8290    +  CDS            lacI (fragment): lac repressor; lacI; The lac repressor binds to the lac operator to inhibit transcription in E. coli. This inhibition can be relieved by adding lactose or isopropyl-β-D-thiogalactopyranoside (IPTG).
   8303..8324    +  protein_bind   CAP binding site: CAP binding activates transcription in the presence of cAMP. E. coli catabolite activator protein
   8339..8369    +  promoter       lac promoter: promoter for the E. coli lac operon
   8377..8393    +  protein_bind   lac operator: The lac repressor binds to the lac operator to inhibit transcription in E. coli. This inhibition can be relieved by adding lactose or isopropyl-β-D-thiogalactopyranoside (IPTG). lac repressor encoded by lacI
   8438..8456    +  promoter       T3 promoter: promoter for bacteriophage T3 RNA polymerase
>Addgene plasmid #190621 | IRF8-2A-neo | addgene full sequence | sequence record 372922 | Addgene NGS Result
TTAATGTAGTCTTATGCAATACTCTTGTAGTCTTGCAACATGGTAACGATGAGTTAGCAACATGCCTTAC
AAGGAGAGAAAAAGCACCGTGCATGCCGATTGGTGGAAGTAAGGTGGTACGATCGTGCCTTATTAGGAAG
GCAACAGACGGGTCTGACATGGATTGGACGAACCACTGAATTGCCGCATTGCAGAGATATTGTATTTAAG
TGCCTAGCTCGATACATAAACGGGTCTCTCTGGTTAGACCAGATCTGAGCCTGGGAGCTCTCTGGCTAAC
TAGGGAACCCACTGCTTAAGCCTCAATAAAGCTTGCCTTGAGTGCTTCAAGTAGTGTGTGCCCGTCTGTT
GTGTGACTCTGGTAACTAGAGATCCCTCAGACCCTTTTAGTCAGTGTGGAAAATCTCTAGCAGTGGCGCC
CGAACAGGGACTTGAAAGCGAAAGGGAAACCAGAGGAGCTCTCTCGACGCAGGACTCGGCTTGCTGAAGC
GCGCACGGCAAGAGGCGAGGGGCGGCGACTGGTGAGTACGCCAAAAATTTTGACTAGCGGAGGCTAGAAG
GAGAGAGATGGGTGCGAGAGCGTCAGTATTAAGCGGGGGAGAATTAGATCGCGATGGGAAAAAATTCGGT
TAAGGCCAGGGGGAAAGAAAAAATATAAATTAAAACATATAGTATGGGCAAGCAGGGAGCTAGAACGATT
CGCAGTTAATCCTGGCCTGTTAGAAACATCAGAAGGCTGTAGACAAATACTGGGACAGCTACAACCATCC
CTTCAGACAGGATCAGAAGAACTTAGATCATTATATAATACAGTAGCAACCCTCTATTGTGTGCATCAAA
GGATAGAGATAAAAGACACCAAGGAAGCTTTAGACAAGATAGAGGAAGAGCAAAACAAAAGTAAGACCAC
CGCACAGCAAGCGGCCGCTGATCTTCAGACCTGGAGGAGGAGATATGAGGGACAATTGGAGAAGTGAATT
ATATAAATATAAAGTAGTAAAAATTGAACCATTAGGAGTAGCACCCACCAAGGCAAAGAGAAGAGTGGTG
CAGAGAGAAAAAAGAGCAGTGGGAATAGGAGCTTTGTTCCTTGGGTTCTTGGGAGCAGCAGGAAGCACTA
TGGGCGCAGCGTCAATGACGCTGACGGTACAGGCCAGACAATTATTGTCTGGTATAGTGCAGCAGCAGAA
CAATTTGCTGAGGGCTATTGAGGCGCAACAGCATCTGTTGCAACTCACAGTCTGGGGCATCAAGCAGCTC
CAGGCAAGAATCCTGGCTGTGGAAAGATACCTAAAGGATCAACAGCTCCTGGGGATTTGGGGTTGCTCTG
GAAAACTCATTTGCACCACTGCTGTGCCTTGGAATGCTAGTTGGAGTAATAAATCTCTGGAACAGATTTG
GAATCACACGACCTGGATGGAGTGGGACAGAGAAATTAACAATTACACAAGCTTAATACACTCCTTAATT
GAAGAATCGCAAAACCAGCAAGAAAAGAATGAACAAGAATTATTGGAATTAGATAAATGGGCAAGTTTGT
GGAATTGGTTTAACATAACAAATTGGCTGTGGTATATAAAATTATTCATAATGATAGTAGGAGGCTTGGT
AGGTTTAAGAATAGTTTTTGCTGTACTTTCTATAGTGAATAGAGTTAGGCAGGGATATTCACCATTATCG
TTTCAGACCCACCTCCCAACCCCGAGGGGACCCAGACCACAATTTTAAAAGAAAAGGGGGGATTGGGGGG
TACAGTGCAGGGGAAAGAATAGTAGACATAATAGCAACAGACATACAAACTAAAGAATTACAAAAACAAA
TTACAAAAATTCAAAATTTTCGGGTTTATTACAGGGACAGCAGAGATCCACTTTGGCGCCGGCTCGAGTG
GCTCCGGTGCCCGTCAGTGGGCAGAGCGCACATCGCCCACAGTCCCCGAGAAGTTGGGGGGAGGGGTCGG
CAATTGAACCGGTGCCTAGAGAAGGTGGCGCGGGGTAAACTGGGAAAGTGATGTCGTGTACTGGCTCCGC
CTTTTTCCCGAGGGTGGGGGAGAACCGTATATAAGTGCAGTAGTCGCCGTGAACGTTCTTTTTCGCAACG
GGTTTGCCGCCAGAACACAGGTGTCGTGACGCGGGATCCGCCACCATGGCAGGTGTCCCGGAGTCCCTGA
ATCTGATGTGTGACCGGAATGGTGGTCGGCGGCTTCGACAGTGGCTGATCGAGCAGATTGACAGTAGCAT
GTATCCAGGACTGATTTGGGAGAATGAGGAGAAGAGCATGTTCCGGATCCCTTGGAAACACGCTGGCAAG
CAAGATTATAATCAGGAAGTGGATGCCTCCATTTTTAAGGCCTGGGCAGTTTTTAAAGGGAAGTTTAAAG
AAGGGGACAAAGCTGAACCAGCCACTTGGAAGACGAGGTTACGCTGTGCTTTGAATAAGAGCCCAGATTT
TGAGGAAGTGACGGACCGGTCCCAACTGGACATTTCCGAGCCATACAAAGTTTACCGAATTGTTCCTGAG
GAAGAGCAAAAATGCAAACTAGGCGTGGCAACTGCTGGCTGCGTGAATGAAGTTACAGAGATGGAGTGCG
GTCGCTCTGAAATCGACGAGCTGATCAAGGAGCCTTCTGTGGACGATTACATGGGGATGATCAAAAGGAG
CCCTTCCCCGCCGGAGGCCTGTCGGAGTCAGCTCCTTCCAGACTGGTGGGCGCAGCAGCCCAGCACAGGC
GTGCCGCTGGTGACGGGGTACACCACCTACGACGCGCACCATTCAGCATTCTCCCAGATGGTGATCAGCT
TCTACTATGGGGGCAAGCTGGTGGGCCAGGCCACCACCACCTGCCCCGAGGGCTGCCGCCTGTCCCTGAG
CCAGCCTGGGCTGCCCGGCACCAAGCTGTATGGGCCCGAGGGCCTGGAGCTGGTGCGCTTCCCGCCGGCC
GACGCCATCCCCAGCGAGCGACAGAGGCAGGTGACGCGGAAGCTGTTCGGGCACCTGGAGCGCGGGGTGC
TGCTGCACAGCAGCCGGCAGGGCGTGTTCGTCAAGCGGCTGTGCCAGGGCCGCGTGTTCTGCAGCGGCAA
CGCCGTGGTGTGCAAAGGCAGGCCCAACAAGCTGGAGCGTGATGAGGTGGTCCAGGTCTTCGACACCAGC
CAGTTCTTCCGAGAGCTGCAGCAGTTCTATAACAGCCAGGGCCGGCTTCCTGACGGCAGGGTGGTGCTGT
GCTTTGGGGAAGAGTTTCCGGATATGGCCCCCTTGCGCTCCAAACTCATTCTCGTGCAGATTGAGCAGCT
GTATGTCCGGCAACTGGCAGAAGAGGCTGGGAAGAGCTGTGGAGCCGGCTCTGTGATGCAGGCCCCCGAG
GAGCCGCCGCCAGACCAGGTCTTCCGGATGTTTCCAGATATTTGTGCCTCACACCAGAGATCATTTTTCA
GAGAAAACCAACAGATCACCGTCGCTAGCGGCAGCGGCGCCACCAACTTCAGCCTGCTGAAGCAGGCCGG
CGACGTGGAGGAGAACCCCGGCCCCATGATTGAACAAGATGGATTGCACGCAGGTTCTCCGGCCGCTTGG
GTGGAGAGGCTATTCGGCTATGACTGGGCACAACAGACAATCGGCTGCTCTGATGCCGCCGTGTTCCGGC
TGTCAGCGCAGGGGCGCCCGGTTCTTTTTGTCAAGACCGACCTGTCCGGTGCCCTGAATGAACTGCAGGA
CGAGGCAGCGCGGCTATCGTGGCTGGCCACGACGGGCGTTCCTTGCGCAGCTGTGCTCGACGTTGTCACT
GAAGCGGGAAGGGACTGGCTGCTATTGGGCGAAGTGCCGGGGCAGGATCTCCTGTCATCTCACCTTGCTC
CTGCCGAGAAAGTATCCATCATGGCTGATGCAATGCGGCGGCTGCATACGCTTGATCCGGCTACCTGCCC
ATTCGACCACCAAGCGAAACATCGCATCGAGCGAGCACGTACTCGGATGGAAGCCGGTCTTGTCGATCAG
GATGATCTGGACGAAGAGCATCAGGGGCTCGCGCCAGCCGAACTGTTCGCCAGGCTCAAGGCGCGCATGC
CCGACGGCGAGGATCTCGTCGTGACCCATGGCGATGCCTGCTTGCCGAATATCATGGTGGAAAATGGCCG
CTTTTCTGGATTCATCGACTGTGGCCGGCTGGGTGTGGCGGACCGCTATCAGGACATAGCGTTGGCTACC
CGTGATATTGCTGAAGAGCTTGGCGGCGAATGGGCTGACCGCTTCCTCGTGCTTTACGGTATCGCCGCTC
CCGATTCGCAGCGCATCGCCTTCTATCGCCTTCTTGACGAGTTCTTCTGAACGCGTTAAGTCGACAATCA
ACCTCTGGATTACAAAATTTGTGAAAGATTGACTGGTATTCTTAACTATGTTGCTCCTTTTACGCTATGT
GGATACGCTGCTTTAATGCCTTTGTATCATGCTATTGCTTCCCGTATGGCTTTCATTTTCTCCTCCTTGT
ATAAATCCTGGTTGCTGTCTCTTTATGAGGAGTTGTGGCCCGTTGTCAGGCAACGTGGCGTGGTGTGCAC
TGTGTTTGCTGACGCAACCCCCACTGGTTGGGGCATTGCCACCACCTGTCAGCTCCTTTCCGGGACTTTC
GCTTTCCCCCTCCCTATTGCCACGGCGGAACTCATCGCCGCCTGCCTTGCCCGCTGCTGGACAGGGGCTC
GGCTGTTGGGCACTGACAATTCCGTGGTGTTGTCGGGGAAATCATCGTCCTTTCCTTGGCTGCTCGCCTG
TGTTGCCACCTGGATTCTGCGCGGGACGTCCTTCTGCTACGTCCCTTCGGCCCTCAATCCAGCGGACCTT
CCTTCCCGCGGCCTGCTGCCGGCTCTGCGGCCTCTTCCGCGTCTTCGCCTTCGCCCTCAGACGAGTCGGA
TCTCCCTTTGGGCCGCCTCCCCGCGTCGACTTTAAGACCAATGACTTACAAGGCAGCTGTAGATCTTAGC
CACTTTTTAAAAGAAAAGGGGGGACTGGAAGGGCTAATTCACTCCCAACGAAGACAAGATCTGCTTTTTG
CTTGTACTGGGTCTCTCTGGTTAGACCAGATCTGAGCCTGGGAGCTCTCTGGCTAACTAGGGAACCCACT
GCTTAAGCCTCAATAAAGCTTGCCTTGAGTGCTTCAAGTAGTGTGTGCCCGTCTGTTGTGTGACTCTGGT
AACTAGAGATCCCTCAGACCCTTTTAGTCAGTGTGGAAAATCTCTAGCAGTACGTATAGTAGTTCATGTC
ATCTTATTATTCAGTATTTATAACTTGCAAAGAAATGAATATCAGAGAGTGAGAGGAACTTGTTTATTGC
AGCTTATAATGGTTACAAATAAAGCAATAGCATCACAAATTTCACAAATAAAGCATTTTTTTCACTGCAT
TCTAGTTGTGGTTTGTCCAAACTCATCAATGTATCTTATCATGTCTGGCTCTAGCTATCCCGCCCCTAAC
TCCGCCCATCCCGCCCCTAACTCCGCCCAGTTCCGCCCATTCTCCGCCCCATGGCTGACTAATTTTTTTT
ATTTATGCAGAGGCCGAGGCCGCCTCGGCCTCTGAGCTATTCCAGAAGTAGTGAGGAGGCTTTTTTGGAG
GCCTAGGGACGTACCCAATTCGCCCTATAGTGAGTCGTATTACGCGCGCTCACTGGCCGTCGTTTTACAA
CGTCGTGACTGGGAAAACCCTGGCGTTACCCAACTTAATCGCCTTGCAGCACATCCCCCTTTCGCCAGCT
GGCGTAATAGCGAAGAGGCCCGCACCGATCGCCCTTCCCAACAGTTGCGCAGCCTGAATGGCGAATGGG
[124 nt withheld, positions 5810-5933]
C
[91 nt withheld, positions 5935-6025]
A
[49 nt withheld, positions 6027-6075]
CCTTTGACGTTGGAGTCCACGTTCTTT
[37 nt withheld, positions 6103-6139]
ACCCTATCTCGGTCTATTCTTTTGATTTATAAGGGATTTTGCCGATTTCGGCCTATTGGTTAAAAAATGA
GCTGATTTAACAAAAATTTAACGCGAATTTTAACAAAATATTAACGCTTACAATTTAGGTGGCACTTTTC
GGGGAAATGTGCGCGGAACCCCTATTTGTTTATTTTTCTAAATACATTCAAATATGTATCCGCTCATGAG
ACAATAACCCTGATAAATGCTTCAATAATATTGAAAAAGGAAGAGTATGAGTATTCAACATTTCCGTGTC
GCCCTTATTCCCTTTTTTGCGGCATTTTGCCTTCCTGTTTTTGCTCACCCAGAAACGCTGGTGAAAGTAA
AAGATGCTGAAGATCAGTTGGGTGCACGAGTGGGTTACATCGAACTGGATCTCAACAGCGGTAAGATCCT
TGAGAGTTTTCGCCCCGAAGAACGTTTTCCAATGATGAGCACTTTTAAAGTTCTGCTATGTGGCGCGGTA
TTATCCCGTATTGACGCCGGGCAAGAGCAACTCGGTCGCCGCATACACTATTCTCAGAATGACTTGGTTG
AGTACTCACCAGTCACAGAAAAGCATCTTACGGATGGCATGACAGTAAGAGAATTATGCAGTGCTGCCAT
AACCATGAGTGATAACACTGCGGCCAACTTACTTCTGACAACGATCGGAGGACCGAAGGAGCTAACCGCT
TTTTTGCACAACATGGGGGATCATGTAACTCGCCTTGATCGTTGGGAACCGGAGCTGAATGAAGCCATAC
CAAACGACGAGCGTGACACCACGATGCCTGTAGCAATGGCAACAACGTTGCGCAAACTATTAACTGGCGA
ACTACTTACTCTAGCTTCCCGGCAACAATTAATAGACTGGATGGAGGCGGATAAAGTTGCAGGACCACTT
CTGCGCTCGGCCCTTCCGGCTGGCTGGTTTATTGCTGATAAATCTGGAGCCGGTGAGCGTGGGTCTCGCG
GTATCATTGCAGCACTGGGGCCAGATGGTAAGCCCTCCCGTATCGTAGTTATCTACACGACGGGGAGTCA
GGCAACTATGGATGAACGAAATAGACAGATCGCTGAGATAGGTGCCTCACTGATTAAGCATTGGTAACTG
TCAGACCAAGTTTACTCATATATACTTTAGATTGATTTAAAACTTCATTTTTAATTTAAAAGGATCTAGG
TGAAGATCCTTTTTGATAATCTCATGACCAAAATCCCTTAACGTGAGTTTTCGTTCCACTGAGCGTCAGA
CCCCGTAGAAAAGATCAAAGGATCTTCTTGAGATCCTTTTTTTCTGCGCGTAATCTGCTGCTTGCAAACA
AAAAAACCACCGCTACCAGCGGTGGTTTGTTTGCCGGATCAAGAGCTACCAACTCTTTTTCCGAAGGTAA
CTGGCTTCAGCAGAGCGCAGATACCAAATACTGTTCTTCTAGTGTAGCCGTAGTTAGGCCACCACTTCAA
GAACTCTGTAGCACCGCCTACATACCTCGCTCTGCTAATCCTGTTACCAGTGGCTGCTGCCAGTGGCGAT
AAGTCGTGTCTTACCGGGTTGGACTCAAGACGATAGTTACCGGATAAGGCGCAGCGGTCGGGCTGAACGG
GGGGTTCGTGCACACAGCCCAGCTTGGAGCGAACGACCTACACCGAACTGAGATACCTACAGCGTGAGCT
ATGAGAAAGCGCCACGCTTCCCGAAGGGAGAAAGGCGGACAGGTATCCGGTAAGCGGCAGGGTCGGAACA
GGAGAGCGCACGAGGGAGCTTCCAGGGGGAAACGCCTGGTATCTTTATAGTCCTGTCGGGTTTCGCCACC
TCTGACTTGAGCGTCGATTTTTGTGATGCTCGTCAGGGGGGCGGAGCCTATGGAAAAACGCCAGCAACGC
GGCCTTTTTACGGTTCCTGGCCTTTTGCTGGCCTTTTGCTCACATGTTCTTTCCTGCGTTATCCCCTGAT
TCTGTGGATAACCGTATTACCGCCTTTGAGTGAGCTGATACCGCTCGCCGCAGCCGAACGACCGAGCGCA
GCGAGTCAGTGAGCGAGGAAGCGGAAGAGCGCCCAATACGCAAACCGCCTCTCCCCGCGCGTTGGCCGAT
TCATTAATGCAGCTGGCACGACAGGTTTCCCGACTGGAAAGCGGGCAGTGAGCGCAACGCAATTAATGTG
AGTTAGCTCACTCATTAGGCACCCCAGGCTTTACACTTTATGCTTCCGGCTCGTATGTTGTGTGGAATTG
TGAGCGGATAACAATTTCACACAGGAAACAGCTATGACCATGATTACGCCAAGCGCGCAATTAACCCTCA
CTAAAGGGAACAAAAGCTGGAGCTGCAAGC
